>Addgene plasmid #237888 | pAAV-hSyn-mem-seTurboID | addgene full sequence | sequence record 483885 | Addgene NGS Result
CATGTCCTGCAGGCAGCTGCGCGCTCGCTCGCTCACTGAGGCCGCCCGGGCGTCGGGCGACCTTTGGTCG
CCCGGCCTCAGTGAGCGAGCGAGCGCGCAGAGAGGGAGTGGCCAACTCCATCACTAGGGGTTCCTGCGGC
CGCACGCGTATGAGGCGGGGTGGGGGTGCCTACCTGACGACCGACCCCGACCCACTGGACAAGCACCCAA
CCCCCATTCCCCAAATTGCGCATCCCCTATCAGAGAGGGGGAGGGGAAACAGGATGCGGCGAGGCGCGTG
CGCACTGCCAGCTTCAGCACCGCGGACAGTGCCTTCGCCCCCGCCTGGCGGCGCGCGCCACCGCCGCCTC
AGCACTGAAGGCGCGCTGACGTCACTCGCCGGTCCCCCGCAAACTCCCCTTCCCGGCCACCTTGGTCGCG
TCCGCGCCGCCGCCGGCCCAGCCGGACCGCACCACGCGAGGCGCGAGATAGGGGGGCACGGGCGCGACCA
TCTGCGCTGCGGCGCCGGCGACTCAGCGCTGCCTCAGTCTGCGGTGGGCAGCGGAGGAGTCGTGTCGTGC
CTGAGAGCGCAGTCGAGAAACCGGTGCCACCATGCTGTGCTGTATGAGAAGAACCAAACAGGTTGAAAAG
AATGATGAGGACCAAAAGATCGGCAAGCCCATCCCCAACCCCCTGCTGGGCCTGGACAGCACCGCTAGCA
AAGACAATACTGTGCCTCTGAAGCTGATCGCTCTCCTGGCTAATGGCGAGTTCCATAGTGGCGAACAGCT
GGGAGAAACCCTGGGCATGTCCAGGGCCGCTATCAACAAGCACATTCAGACTCTGCGCGACTGGGGCGTG
GACGTGTTCACCGTGCCCGGAAAGGGCTACTCTCTGCCCGAGCCTATCCCGCTGCTGAACGCTAAACAGA
TTCTGGGACAGCTGGACGGCGGGAGCGTGGCAGTCCTGCCTGTGGTCGACTCCACCAATCAGTACCTGCT
GGATCGAATCGGCGAGCTGAAGAGTGGGGATGCTTGCATTGCAGAATATCAGCAGGCAGGGAGAGGAAGC
AGAGGGAGGAAATGGTTCTCTCCTTTTGGAGCTAACCTGTACCTGAGTATGTTTTGGCGCCTGAAGCGGG
GACCAGCAGCAATCGGCCTGGGCCCGGTCATCGGAATTGTCATGGCAGAAGCGCTGCGAAAGCTGGGAGC
AGACAAGGTGCGAGTCAAATGGCCCAATGACCTGTATCTGCAGGATAGAAAGCTGGCAGGCATCCTGGTG
GAGCTGGCCGGAATAACAGGCGATGCTGCACAGATCGTCATTGGCGCCGGGATTAACGTGGCTATGAGGC
GCGTGGAGGAAAGCGTGGTCAATCAGGGCTGGATCACACTGCAGGAAGCAGGGATTAACCTGGACAGGAA
TACTCTGGCCGCTACGCTGATCCGAGAGCTGCGGGCAGCCCTGGAACTGTTCGAGCAGGAAGGCCTGGCT
CCATATCTGCCACGGTGGGAGAAGCTGGATAACTTCATCAATAGACCCGTGAAGCTGATCATTGGGGACA
AAGAGATTTTCGGGATTAGCCGGGGGATTGATAAACAGGGAGCCCTGCTGCTGGAACAGGACGGAGTTAT
CAAACCCTGGATGGGCGGAGAAATCAGTCTGCGGTCTGCCGAAAAGGGCGGTGGCGGATCTTACAAGCTT
ATCCTGAACGGTAAAACCCTGAAAGGTGAAACCACCACCGAAGCTGTTGACGCTGCTACCGCGGAAAAAG
TTTTCAAACAGTACGCTAACGACAACGGTGTTGACGGTGAATGGACCTACGACGACGCTACCAAAACCTT
CACGGTAACCGAATAAGAATTCGATATCAAGCTTATCGATAATCAACCTCTGGATTACAAAATTTGTGAA
AGATTGACTGGTATTCTTAACTATGTTGCTCCTTTACGCTATGTGGATACGCTGCTTTAATGCCTTTGTA
TCATGCTATTGCTTCCCGTATGGCTTTCATTTTCTCCTCCTTGTATAAATCCTGGTTGCTGTCTCTTTAT
GAGGAGTTGTGGCCCGTTGTCAGGCAACGTGGCGTGGTGTGCACTGTGTTTGCTGACGCAACCCCCACTG
GTTGGGGCATTGCCACCACCTGTCAGCTCCTTTCCGGGACTTTCGCTTTCCCCCTCCCTATTGCCACGGC
GGAACTCATCGCCGCCTGCCTTGCCCGCTGCTGGACAGGGGCTCGGCTGTTGGGCACTGACAATTCCGTG
GTGTTGTCGGGGAAATCATCGTCCTTTCCTTGGCTGCTCGCCTATGTTGCCACCTGGATTCTGCGCGGGA
CGTCCTTCTGCTACGTCCCTTCGGCCCTCAATCCAGCGGACCTTCCTTCCCGCGGCCTGCTGCCGGCTCT
GCGGCCTCTTCCGCGTCTTCGCCTTCGCCCTCAGACGAGTCGGATCTCCCTTTGGGCCGCCTCCCCGCAT
CGATACCGAGCGCTGCTCGAGAGATCTACGGGTGGCATCCCTGTGACCCCTCCCCAGTGCCTCTCCTGGC
CCTGGAAGTTGCCACTCCAGTGCCCACCAGCCTTGTCCTAATAAAATTAAGTTGCATCATTTTGTCTGAC
TAGGTGTCCTTCTATAATATTATGGGGTGGAGGGGGGTGGTATGGAGCAAGGGGCAAGTTGGGAAGACAA
CCTGTAGGGCCTGCGGGGTCTATTGGGAACCAAGCTGGAGTGCAGTGGCACAATCTTGGCTCACTGCAAT
CTCCGCCTCCTGGGTTCAAGCGATTCTCCTGCCTCAGCCTCCCGAGTTGTTGGGATTCCAGGCATGCATG
ACCAGGCTCAGCTAATTTTTGTTTTTTTGGTAGAGACGGGGTTTCACCATATTGGCCAGGCTGGTCTCCA
ACTCCTAATCTCAGGTGATCTACCCACCTTGGCCTCCCAAATTGCTGGGATTACAGGCGTGAACCACTGC
TCCCTTCCCTGTCCTTCTGATTTTGTAGGTAACCACGTGCGGACCGAGCGGCCGCAGGAACCCCTAGTGA
TGGAGTTGGCCACTCCCTCTCTGCGCGCTCGCTCGCTCACTGAGGCCGGGCGACCAAAGGTCGCCCGACG
CCCGGGCTTTGCCCGGGCGGCCTCAGTGAGCGAGCGAGCGCGCAGCTGCCTGCAGGGGCGCCTGATGCGG
TATTTTCTCCTTACGCATCTGTGCGGTATTTCACACCGCATA
[95 nt withheld, positions 3193-3287]
T
[46 nt withheld, positions 3289-3334]
C
[141 nt withheld, positions 3336-3476]
CCTTTGACGTTGGAGTCCACGTTCTTT
[37 nt withheld, positions 3504-3540]
ACTCTATCTCGGGCTATTCTTTTGATTTATAAGGGATTTTGCCGATTTCGGTCTATTGGTTAAAAAATGA
GCTGATTTAACAAAAATTTAACGCGAATTTTAACAAAATATTAACGTTTACAATTTTATGGTGCACTCTC
AGTACAATCTGCTCTGATGCCGCATAGTTAAGCCAGCCCCGACACCCGCCAACACCCGCTGACGCGCCCT
GACGGGCTTGTCTGCTCCCGGCATCCGCTTACAGACAAGCTGTGACCGTCTCCGGGAGCTGCATGTGTCA
GAGGTTTTCACCGTCATCACCGAAACGCGCGAGACGAAAGGGCCTCGTGATACGCCTATTTTTATAGGTT
AATGTCATGATAATAATGGTTTCTTAGACGTCAGGTGGCACTTTTCGGGGAAATGTGCGCGGAACCCCTA
TTTGTTTATTTTTCTAAATACATTCAAATATGTATCCGCTCATGAGACAATAACCCTGATAAATGCTTCA
ATAATATTGAAAAAGGAAGAGTATGAGTATTCAACATTTCCGTGTCGCCCTTATTCCCTTTTTTGCGGCA
TTTTGCCTTCCTGTTTTTGCTCACCCAGAAACGCTGGTGAAAGTAAAAGATGCTGAAGATCAGTTGGGTG
CACGAGTGGGTTACATCGAACTGGATCTCAACAGCGGTAAGATCCTTGAGAGTTTTCGCCCCGAAGAACG
TTTTCCAATGATGAGCACTTTTAAAGTTCTGCTATGTGGCGCGGTATTATCCCGTATTGACGCCGGGCAA
GAGCAACTCGGTCGCCGCATACACTATTCTCAGAATGACTTGGTTGAGTACTCACCAGTCACAGAAAAGC
ATCTTACGGATGGCATGACAGTAAGAGAATTATGCAGTGCTGCCATAACCATGAGTGATAACACTGCGGC
CAACTTACTTCTGACAACGATCGGAGGACCGAAGGAGCTAACCGCTTTTTTGCACAACATGGGGGATCAT
GTAACTCGCCTTGATCGTTGGGAACCGGAGCTGAATGAAGCCATACCAAACGACGAGCGTGACACCACGA
TGCCTGTAGCAATGGCAACAACGTTGCGCAAACTATTAACTGGCGAACTACTTACTCTAGCTTCCCGGCA
ACAATTAATAGACTGGATGGAGGCGGATAAAGTTGCAGGACCACTTCTGCGCTCGGCCCTTCCGGCTGGC
TGGTTTATTGCTGATAAATCTGGAGCCGGTGAGCGTGGGTCTCGCGGTATCATTGCAGCACTGGGGCCAG
ATGGTAAGCCCTCCCGTATCGTAGTTATCTACACGACGGGGAGTCAGGCAACTATGGATGAACGAAATAG
ACAGATCGCTGAGATAGGTGCCTCACTGATTAAGCATTGGTAACTGTCAGACCAAGTTTACTCATATATA
CTTTAGATTGATTTAAAACTTCATTTTTAATTTAAAAGGATCTAGGTGAAGATCCTTTTTGATAATCTCA
TGACCAAAATCCCTTAACGTGAGTTTTCGTTCCACTGAGCGTCAGACCCCGTAGAAAAGATCAAAGGATC
TTCTTGAGATCCTTTTTTTCTGCGCGTAATCTGCTGCTTGCAAACAAAAAAACCACCGCTACCAGCGGTG
GTTTGTTTGCCGGATCAAGAGCTACCAACTCTTTTTCCGAAGGTAACTGGCTTCAGCAGAGCGCAGATAC
CAAATACTGTTCTTCTAGTGTAGCCGTAGTTAGGCCACCACTTCAAGAACTCTGTAGCACCGCCTACATA
CCTCGCTCTGCTAATCCTGTTACCAGTGGCTGCTGCCAGTGGCGATAAGTCGTGTCTTACCGGGTTGGAC
TCAAGACGATAGTTACCGGATAAGGCGCAGCGGTCGGGCTGAACGGGGGGTTCGTGCACACAGCCCAGCT
TGGAGCGAACGACCTACACCGAACTGAGATACCTACAGCGTGAGCTATGAGAAAGCGCCACGCTTCCCGA
AGGGAGAAAGGCGGACAGGTATCCGGTAAGCGGCAGGGTCGGAACAGGAGAGCGCACGAGGGAGCTTCCA
GGGGGAAACGCCTGGTATCTTTATAGTCCTGTCGGGTTTCGCCACCTCTGACTTGAGCGTCGATTTTTGT
GATGCTCGTCAGGGGGGCGGAGCCTATGGAAAAACGCCAGCAACGCGGCCTTTTTACGGTTCCTGGCCTT
TTGCTGGCCTTTTGCTCA
Features (pLannotate 1.2.2; 17 found; start..end, strand, type, name):
     17..44      +  repeat_region  AAV2 ITR (fragment): inverted terminal repeat of adeno-associated virus serotype 2 inverted
     73..100     +  repeat_region  AAV2 ITR (fragment): inverted terminal repeat of adeno-associated virus serotype 2 inverted
    150..572     +  promoter       hSyn promoter (fragment): human synapsin I promoter; confers neuron-specific expression (Kügler et al., 2003)
    592..651     +  CDS            Gap43 (fragment): NEUM_RAT - Experimental evidence at protein level: Swiss-Prot protein existence level 1. This protein is associated with nerve growth. It is a major component of the motile 'growth cones' that form the tips of elongating axons. Plays a role in axonal and dendritic filopodia induction (By similarity). From Rattus norvegicus (Rat).
    700..1656    +  CDS            TurboID: mutant of the E. coli biotin ligase BioID engineered for improved catalytic efficiency (Branon et al., 2018)
   1672..1833    +  CDS            GB1: B1 domain of Streptococcal protein G effective as a solubilizing fusion partner (Cheng and Patel, 2004)
   1837..1861    +  misc_feature   MCS (fragment): pBluescript multiple cloning site
   1861..2448    +  misc_feature   WPRE: woodchuck hepatitis virus posttranscriptional regulatory element
   2480..2956    +  polyA_signal   hGH poly(A) signal: human growth hormone polyadenylation signal
   2996..3136    +  repeat_region  AAV2 ITR: inverted terminal repeat of adeno-associated virus serotype 2 inverted
   3141..3192    -  misc_feature   bom (fragment): basis of mobility region from pBR322
   3211..3666    +  rep_origin     f1 ori (sequence partly withheld): f1 bacteriophage origin of replication; arrow indicates direction of (+) strand synthesis
   3667..3716    -  misc_feature   bom (fragment): basis of mobility region from pBR322
   3818..3853    -  CDS            rop (fragment): Rop protein, which maintains plasmids at low copy number; rop
   3948..4052    +  promoter       AmpR promoter: bla
   4053..4913    +  CDS            AmpR: β-lactamase; bla; confers resistance to ampicillin, carbenicillin, and related antibiotics
   5084..5672    +  rep_origin     ori: high-copy-number ColE1/pMB1/pBR322/pUC origin of replication
