[The description below was written by a language model from this plasmid's Addgene catalogue record and pLannotate feature annotations shown in this document.]
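Description:
pAAV-hSyn-mem-seTurboID is an adeno-associated virus transfer plasmid of about 5.7 kb, built on a pAAV backbone for neuron-targeted expression of a membrane-tethered proximity-labeling enzyme. It is maintained in E. coli as a high-copy plasmid through a ColE1/pUC-type origin and selected with ampicillin via the β-lactamase gene. An f1 phage origin is also present in the backbone. The expression cassette is flanked by AAV2 inverted terminal repeats, which allow the intervening DNA to be packaged into recombinant AAV particles. In the annotated sequence the downstream ITR is detected in full, whereas the upstream one appears only as two short fragments, which may reflect the difficulty of sequencing or annotating these repeats.

Transcription is driven by the human synapsin I promoter, which restricts expression largely to neurons. The synthetic open reading frame of roughly 1.25 kb begins with a short N-terminal segment of GAP43 that carries its palmitoylation signal and anchors the protein to the inner face of the plasma membrane. The catalogue entry also lists an N-terminal V5 epitope tag for detection, although this was not picked up as a separate feature. These elements are followed by TurboID, an engineered E. coli biotin ligase with high catalytic efficiency, fused at its C terminus to the GB1 domain of streptococcal protein G, a solubility-enhancing partner; this fusion presumably corresponds to the "seTurboID" variant, though the record does not define the name. A WPRE and the human growth hormone polyadenylation signal follow the coding sequence to boost transcript stability and expression. The associated work concerns chemical labeling for neural connectivity profiling in large tissue samples, consistent with using membrane-localized biotinylation to mark neuronal processes.
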