Addgene plasmid #237888: pAAV-hSyn-mem-seTurboID
Purpose: AAV vector encoding membrane-tethered seTurboID under the control of human synapsin promoter
Depositing lab: Rui Lin. Depositing organization: National Institute of Biological Sciences, Beijing. Publication: Ultrabright chemical labeling enables rapid neural connectivity profiling in large tissue samples. Zhong S, Zhang X, Gao X, Li Z, Huang L, Guo Q, Gong R, Ren J, Luo M, Lin R. Neuron. 2025 Sep 18:S0896-6273(25)00657-9. doi: 10.1016/j.neuron.2025.08.022. PubMed 40972576.
Backbone
  Vector backbone: pAAV
  Backbone size w/o insert (bp): 4478
  Total vector size (bp): 5729
  Vector type: Mammalian Expression, AAV
Growth in bacteria
  Bacterial resistance: Ampicillin, 100 μg/mL
  Growth temperature: 37°C
  Growth strain: NEB Stable
  Copy number: High Copy
Gene/Insert
  Gene/Insert name: mem-seTurboID
  Species: Synthetic
  Insert size (bp): 1251
  Promoter: human Synapsin 1 (hSyn)
  Tag / fusion protein: V5 tag (N terminal on insert); GAP43 palmitoylation signal (N terminal on insert)
  Cloning method: Gibson Cloning
  Sequencing primers: 5′ agcactgaaggcgcgctgac
Terms and licenses: Academic/Nonprofit Terms; Industry Terms: Not Available to Industry
How to cite: pAAV-hSyn-mem-seTurboID was a gift from Rui Lin (Addgene plasmid # 237888 ; http://n2t.net/addgene:237888 ; RRID:Addgene_237888)
